>Addgene plasmid #87342 | pEGFP-C1-Nup35 | addgene full sequence | sequence record 177634 | Addgene NGS Result
GTTTTCCGGGACGCCGGCTGGATGATCCTCCAGCGCGGGGATCTCATGCTGGAGTTCTTCGCCCACCCTA
GGGGGAGGCTAACTGAAACACGGAAGGAGACAATACCGGAAGGAACCCGCGCTATGACGGCAATAAAAAG
ACAGAATAAAACGCACGGTGTTGGGTCGTTTGTTCATAAACGCGGGGTTCGGTCCCAGGGCTGGCACTCT
GTCGATACCCCACCGAGACCCCATTGGGGCCAATACGCCCGCGTTTCTTCCTTTTCCCCACCCCACCCCC
CAAGTTCGGGTGAAGGCCCAGGGCTCGCAGCCAACGTCGGGGCGGCAGGCCCTGCCATAGCCTCAGGTTA
CTCATATATACTTTAGATTGATTTAAAACTTCATTTTTAATTTAAAAGGATCTAGGTGAAGATCCTTTTT
GATAATCTCATGACCAAAATCCCTTAACGTGAGTTTTCGTTCCACTGAGCGTCAGACCCCGTAGAAAAGA
TCAAAGGATCTTCTTGAGATCCTTTTTTTCTGCGCGTAATCTGCTGCTTGCAAACAAAAAAACCACCGCT
ACCAGCGGTGGTTTGTTTGCCGGATCAAGAGCTACCAACTCTTTTTCCGAAGGTAACTGGCTTCAGCAGA
GCGCAGATACCAAATACTGTTCTTCTAGTGTAGCCGTAGTTAGGCCACCACTTCAAGAACTCTGTAGCAC
CGCCTACATACCTCGCTCTGCTAATCCTGTTACCAGTGGCTGCTGCCAGTGGCGATAAGTCGTGTCTTAC
CGGGTTGGACTCAAGACGATAGTTACCGGATAAGGCGCAGCGGTCGGGCTGAACGGGGGGTTCGTGCACA
CAGCCCAGCTTGGAGCGAACGACCTACACCGAACTGAGATACCTACAGCGTGAGCTATGAGAAAGCGCCA
CGCTTCCCGAAGGGAGAAAGGCGGACAGGTATCCGGTAAGCGGCAGGGTCGGAACAGGAGAGCGCACGAG
GGAGCTTCCAGGGGGAAACGCCTGGTATCTTTATAGTCCTGTCGGGTTTCGCCACCTCTGACTTGAGCGT
CGATTTTTGTGATGCTCGTCAGGGGGGCGGAGCCTATGGAAAAACGCCAGCAACGCGGCCTTTTTACGGT
TCCTGGCCTTTTGCTGGCCTTTTGCTCACATGTTCTTTCCTGCGTTATCCCCTGATTCTGTGGATAACCG
TATTACCGCCATGCATTAGTTATTAATAGTAATCAATTACGGGGTCATTAGTTCATAGCCCATATATGGA
GTTCCGCGTTACATAACTTACGGTAAATGGCCCGCCTGGCTGACCGCCCAACGACCCCCGCCCATTGACG
TCAATAATGACGTATGTTCCCATAGTAACGCCAATAGGGACTTTCCATTGACGTCAATGGGTGGAGTATT
TACGGTAAACTGCCCACTTGGCAGTACATCAAGTGTATCATATGCCAAGTACGCCCCCTATTGACGTCAA
TGACGGTAAATGGCCCGCCTGGCATTATGCCCAGTACATGACCTTATGGGACTTTCCTACTTGGCAGTAC
ATCTACGTATTAGTCATCGCTATTACCATGGTGATGCGGTTTTGGCAGTACATCAATGGGCGTGGATAGC
GGTTTGACTCACGGGGATTTCCAAGTCTCCACCCCATTGACGTCAATGGGAGTTTGTTTTGGCACCAAAA
TCAACGGGACTTTCCAAAATGTCGTAACAACTCCGCCCCATTGACGCAAATGGGCGGTAGGCGTGTACGG
TGGGAGGTCTATATAAGCAGAGCTGGTTTAGTGAACCGTCAGATCCGCTAGCGCTACCGGTCGCCACCAT
GGTGAGCAAGGGCGAGGAGCTGTTCACCGGGGTGGTGCCCATCCTGGTCGAGCTGGACGGCGACGTAAAC
GGCCACAAGTTCAGCGTGTCCGGCGAGGGCGAGGGCGATGCCACCTACGGCAAGCTGACCCTGAAGTTCA
TCTGCACCACCGGCAAGCTGCCCGTGCCCTGGCCCACCCTCGTGACCACCCTGACCTACGGCGTGCAGTG
CTTCAGCCGCTACCCCGACCACATGAAGCAGCACGACTTCTTCAAGTCCGCCATGCCCGAAGGCTACGTC
CAGGAGCGCACCATCTTCTTCAAGGACGACGGCAACTACAAGACCCGCGCCGAGGTGAAGTTCGAGGGCG
ACACCCTGGTGAACCGCATCGAGCTGAAGGGCATCGACTTCAAGGAGGACGGCAACATCCTGGGGCACAA
GCTGGAGTACAACTACAACAGCCACAACGTCTATATCATGGCCGACAAGCAGAAGAACGGCATCAAGGTG
AACTTCAAGATCCGCCACAACATCGAGGACGGCAGCGTGCAGCTCGCCGACCACTACCAGCAGAACACCC
CCATCGGCGACGGCCCCGTGCTGCTGCCCGACAACCACTACCTGAGCACCCAGTCCGCCCTGAGCAAAGA
CCCCAACGAGAAGCGCGATCACATGGTCCTGCTGGAGTTCGTGACCGCCGCCGGGATCACTCTCGGCATG
GACGAGCTGTACAAGTCCGGACTCAGATCTCGAGACGCAGCCTTTGCAGTGGAACCTCAGGGGCCCGCGT
TAGGATCTGAACCAATGATGCTGGGTTCACCCACATCTCCAAAGCCAGGAGTTAATGCCCAGTTCTTACC
TGGATTTTTAATGGGGGATTTGCCAGCTCCGGTGACTCCACAACCTCGATCAATTAGTGGCCCTTCAGTA
GGAGTAATGGAAATGAGATCACCTTTACTTGCAGGTGGGTCACCACCACAACCAGTTGTACCAGCTCATA
AAGATAAAAGTGGCGCTCCACCAGTTAGAAGTATATATGATGACATTTCTAGCCCAGGACTTGGATCAAC
ACCTTTAACTTCAAGAAGACAGCCAAACATTTCAGTAATGCAGAGTCCTCTTGTTGGAGTTACATCTACT
CCTGGAACAGGGCAAAGTATGTTTAGTCCAGCAAGTATCGGTCAGCCACGAAAGACGACATTATCTCCTG
CCCAGTTGGATCCTTTTTATACTCAAGGAGATTCTTTGACTTCAGAAGATCACCTCGATGACTCTTGGGT
GACTGTATTTGGGTTTCCTCAAGCATCTGCTTCCTACATATTACTACAATTTGCACAGTATGGGAATATC
TTAAAACATGTGATGTCTAATACAGGAAATTGGATGCATATTCGTTATCAATCTAAACTGCAGGCTCGGA
AAGCCTTAAGCAAAGATGGGAGGATTTTTGGAGAATCCATCATGATTGGTGTAAAACCATGTATTGACAA
AAGTGTTATGGAAAGCAGTGACAGATGTGCTTTATCATCTCCATCTTTAGCCTTTACACCACCAATCAAA
ACTCTAGGTACACCAACACAACCTGGAAGTACTCCTAGGATTTCTACCATGAGACCTCTTGCTACAGCAT
ACAAAGCCTCTACTAGTGATTATCAGGTTATTTCTGACAGACAAACGCCAAAAAAAGATGAAAGTCTTGT
ATCCAAAGCAATGGAGTACATGTTTGGCTGGTAGGAATTCTGCAGTCGACGGTACCGCGGGCCCGGGATC
CACCGGATCTAGATAACTGATCATAATCAGCCATACCACATTTGTAGAGGTTTTACTTGCTTTAAAAAAC
CTCCCACACCTCCCCCTGAACCTGAAACATAAAATGAATGCAATTGTTGTTGTTAACTTGTTTATTGCAG
CTTATAATGGTTACAAATAAAGCAATAGCATCACAAATTTCACAAATAAAGCATTTTTTTCACTGCATTC
TAGTTGTGGTTTGTCCAAACTCATCAATGTATCTTAACGCGTAAATTGTAAGCGTTAATATTTTGTTAAA
ATTCGCGTTAAATTTTTGTTAAATCAGCTCATTTTTTAACCAATAGGCCGAAATCGGCAAAATCCCTTAT
AAATCAAAAGAATAGACCGAGATAGGGT
[37 nt withheld, positions 3949-3985]
AAAGAACGTGGACTCCAACGTCAAAGG
[49 nt withheld, positions 4013-4061]
T
[91 nt withheld, positions 4063-4153]
G
[124 nt withheld, positions 4155-4278]
CAGGTGGCACTTTTCGGGGAAATGTGCGCGGAACCCCTATTTGTTTATTTTTCTAAATACATTCAAATAT
GTATCCGCTCATGAGACAATAACCCTGATAAATGCTTCAATAATATTGAAAAAGGAAGAGTCCTGAGGCG
GAAAGAACCAGCTGTGGAATGTGTGTCAGTTAGGGTGTGGAAAGTCCCCAGGCTCCCCAGCAGGCAGAAG
TATGCAAAGCATGCATCTCAATTAGTCAGCAACCAGGTGTGGAAAGTCCCCAGGCTCCCCAGCAGGCAGA
AGTATGCAAAGCATGCATCTCAATTAGTCAGCAACCATAGTCCCGCCCCTAACTCCGCCCATCCCGCCCC
TAACTCCGCCCAGTTCCGCCCATTCTCCGCCCCATGGCTGACTAATTTTTTTTATTTATGCAGAGGCCGA
GGCCGCCTCGGCCTCTGAGCTATTCCAGAAGTAGTGAGGAGGCTTTTTTGGAGGCCTAGGCTTTTGCAAA
GATCGATCAAGAGACAGGATGAGGATCGTTTCGCATGATTGAACAAGATGGATTGCACGCAGGTTCTCCG
GCCGCTTGGGTGGAGAGGCTATTCGGCTATGACTGGGCACAACAGACAATCGGCTGCTCTGATGCCGCCG
TGTTCCGGCTGTCAGCGCAGGGGCGCCCGGTTCTTTTTGTCAAGACCGACCTGTCCGGTGCCCTGAATGA
ACTGCAAGACGAGGCAGCGCGGCTATCGTGGCTGGCCACGACGGGCGTTCCTTGCGCAGCTGTGCTCGAC
GTTGTCACTGAAGCGGGAAGGGACTGGCTGCTATTGGGCGAAGTGCCGGGGCAGGATCTCCTGTCATCTC
ACCTTGCTCCTGCCGAGAAAGTATCCATCATGGCTGATGCAATGCGGCGGCTGCATACGCTTGATCCGGC
TACCTGCCCATTCGACCACCAAGCGAAACATCGCATCGAGCGAGCACGTACTCGGATGGAAGCCGGTCTT
GTCGATCAGGATGATCTGGACGAAGAGCATCAGGGGCTCGCGCCAGCCGAACTGTTCGCCAGGCTCAAGG
CGAGCATGCCCGACGGCGAGGATCTCGTCGTGACCCATGGCGATGCCTGCTTGCCGAATATCATGGTGGA
AAATGGCCGCTTTTCTGGATTCATCGACTGTGGCCGGCTGGGTGTGGCGGACCGCTATCAGGACATAGCG
TTGGCTACCCGTGATATTGCTGAAGAGCTTGGCGGCGAATGGGCTGACCGCTTCCTCGTGCTTTACGGTA
TCGCCGCTCCCGATTCGCAGCGCATCGCCTTCTATCGCCTTCTTGACGAGTTCTTCTGAGCGGGACTCTG
GGGTTCGAAATGACCGACCAAGCGACGCCCAACCTGCCATCACGAGATTTCGATTCCACCGCCGCCTTCT
ATGAAAGGTTGGGCTTCGGAATC
Features (pLannotate 1.2.2; 16 found; start..end, strand, type, name):
    128..175     +  polyA_signal   HSV TK poly(A) signal: herpes simplex virus thymidine kinase polyadenylation signal (Cole and Stacy, 1985)
    266..282     -  polyA_signal   bGH poly(A) signal (fragment): bovine growth hormone polyadenylation signal
    504..1092    +  rep_origin     ori: high-copy-number ColE1/pMB1/pBR322/pUC origin of replication
   1267..1570    +  enhancer       CMV enhancer: human cytomegalovirus immediate early enhancer
   1571..1774    +  promoter       CMV promoter: human cytomegalovirus (CMV) immediate early promoter
   1819..2535    +  CDS            EGFP: EGFP is a basic (constitutively fluorescent) green fluorescent protein published in 1996, derived from Aequorea victoria. It is reported to be a rapidly-maturing weak dimer with moderate acid sensitivity.
   2536..2554    +  misc_feature   MCS (fragment): multiple cloning site
   2557..3531    +  CDS            NUP35: NUP35_HUMAN - Also known as MP44, NUP53. Experimental evidence at protein level: Swiss-Prot protein existence level 1. Functions as a component of the nuclear pore complex (NPC). NPC components, collectively referred to as nucleoporins (NUPs), can play the role of both NPC structural components and of docking or interaction partners for transiently associated nuclear transport factors. May play a role in the association of MAD1 with the NPC. From Homo sapiens (Human).
   3535..3571    +  misc_feature   MCS (fragment): multiple cloning site
   3588..3672    +  CDS            large T antigen (fragment): large T antigen from SV40 (simian virus 40)
   3695..3816    +  polyA_signal   SV40 poly(A) signal: SV40 polyadenylation signal
   3850..4278    -  rep_origin     f1 ori (sequence partly withheld): f1 bacteriophage origin of replication; arrow indicates direction of (+) strand synthesis
   4305..4409    +  promoter       AmpR promoter: bla
   4411..4768    +  promoter       SV40 promoter: SV40 enhancer and early promoter
   4803..5597    +  CDS            NeoR/KanR: aminoglycoside phosphotransferase from Tn5; aph(3')-II (or nptII); confers resistance to neomycin, kanamycin, and G418 (Geneticin®)
   5618..69      +  CDS            ble (fragment) (across the origin): BLE_KLEPN - Experimental evidence at protein level: Swiss-Prot protein existence level 1. Binding protein with a strong affinity to the bleomycin family of antibiotics. Binds to CL990; an antimitotic-antibiotic compound. From Klebsiella pneumoniae.
