[The description below was written by a language model from this plasmid's Addgene catalogue record and pLannotate feature annotations shown in this document.]
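Description:
pEGFP-C1-Nup35 is a mammalian expression plasmid built on the Clontech pEGFP-C1 backbone for producing human nucleoporin 35 (NUP35, also known as NUP53 or MP44) as a fusion with EGFP at its N terminus. The roughly 1 kb NUP35 coding sequence was inserted between the XhoI and EcoRI sites of the multiple cloning site, both of which are retained, so that it sits directly downstream of the EGFP open reading frame. The sequenced plasmid is about 5.7 kb. Transcription of the fusion is driven by the human cytomegalovirus immediate early enhancer and promoter, giving strong constitutive expression in most mammalian cell lines, and the transcript is terminated by the SV40 polyadenylation signal.

The plasmid replicates at high copy number in E. coli from a pUC-type ColE1 origin and also carries an f1 phage origin. A single Tn5 aminoglycoside phosphotransferase (NeoR/KanR) gene provides both selections. A bacterial promoter (annotated as the AmpR promoter) drives it for kanamycin resistance in bacteria. The adjacent SV40 enhancer and early promoter, together with the HSV thymidine kinase polyadenylation signal, drive it for G418 selection of stably transfected mammalian cells. The short annotations for bGH poly(A), SV40 large T antigen and ble are fragmentary matches within backbone sequence rather than functional elements.

NUP35 is a component of the nuclear pore complex, and the EGFP tag allows the protein to be visualised at pores in transfected cells. The associated publication concerns a single-molecule fluorescence standard used to estimate the stoichiometry of the nuclear pore complex, which is consistent with using this construct for quantitative imaging of nucleoporin copy number.
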