Addgene plasmid #87342: pEGFP-C1-Nup35
Purpose: To express human Nup35 in mammalian cells
Depositing lab: Lei Lu. Depositing organization: Nanyang Technological University (NTU). Publication: The development of a single molecule fluorescence standard and its application in estimating the stoichiometry of the nuclear pore complex. Tie HC, Madugula V, Lu L. Biochem Biophys Res Commun. 2016 Sep 30;478(4):1694-9. doi: 10.1016/j.bbrc.2016.09.005. Epub 2016 Sep 6. PubMed 27613095.
Backbone
  Vector backbone: pEGFP-C1
  Backbone manufacturer: Clontech
  Backbone size w/o insert (bp): 4731
  Vector type: Mammalian Expression
  Selectable markers: Neomycin (select with G418)
Growth in bacteria
  Bacterial resistance: Kanamycin, 50 μg/mL
  Growth temperature: 37°C
  Growth strain: DH5alpha
  Copy number: High Copy
Gene/Insert
  Gene/Insert name: nucleoporin 35 (alt name: nucleoporin 35)
  Species: H. sapiens (human)
  Insert size (bp): 981
  GenBank ID: BC047029
  Entrez Gene: NUP35 (a.k.a. MP-44, MP44, NP44, NUP53)
  Promoter: CMV
  Tag / fusion protein: EGFP (N terminal on backbone)
  Cloning method: Restriction Enzyme; 5′ cloning site XhoI (not destroyed); 3′ cloning site EcoRI (not destroyed)
  Sequencing primers: 5′ EGFP-C
Terms and licenses: Academic/Nonprofit Terms; Industry Terms: Not Available to Industry
How to cite: pEGFP-C1-Nup35 was a gift from Lei Lu (Addgene plasmid # 87342 ; http://n2t.net/addgene:87342 ; RRID:Addgene_87342)
